Addgene plasmid #107298: pCSD_N-SpCas9-1-573-FRB-1xNLS
Purpose: Expresses N terminal SpCas9 (1-573 aa) fused to FRB in mammalian cells
Depositing lab: Scot Wolfe. Depositing organization: University of Massachusetts, Worcester.
Backbone
  Vector backbone: pCSDest2
  Backbone size w/o insert (bp): 4117
  Total vector size (bp): 6180
  Vector type: Mammalian Expression, CRISPR
Growth in bacteria
  Bacterial resistance: Ampicillin, 100 μg/mL
  Growth temperature: 37°C
  Growth strain: DH5alpha
  Copy number: High Copy
Gene/Insert
  Gene/Insert name: Truncated SpCas9 (aa 1-573) fused to FRB
  Species: Synthetic; S. pyogenes
  Insert size (bp): 2055
  Mutation: Truncated SpCas9 (aa 1-573)
  Promoter: CMV IE94
  Tag / fusion protein: SV40 NLS (C terminal on insert); FRB (C terminal on insert)
  Cloning method: Restriction Enzyme; 5′ cloning site NcoI (not destroyed); 3′ cloning site XhoI (not destroyed)
  Sequencing primers: 5′ Sp6; 3′ T3
Terms and licenses: Academic/Nonprofit Terms; Industry Terms: Not Available to Industry
How to cite: pCSD_N-SpCas9-1-573-FRB-1xNLS was a gift from Scot Wolfe (Addgene plasmid # 107298 ; http://n2t.net/addgene:107298 ; RRID:Addgene_107298)
