[The description below was written by a language model from this plasmid's Addgene catalogue record and pLannotate feature annotations shown in this document.]
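Description:
pCSD_N-SpCas9-1-573-FRB-1xNLS is a mammalian expression plasmid of about 6.2 kb built on the pCSDest2 backbone. It carries one half of a split Cas9 system. It is propagated in E. coli as a high-copy plasmid through a ColE1/pUC-type origin and selected with ampicillin via the β-lactamase gene. An f1 origin and remnants of lac regulatory and lacZα sequences are also present as backbone carry-over.

The payload is the N-terminal portion of Streptococcus pyogenes Cas9 (amino acids 1–573), fused at its C-terminus to FRB, the FKBP-rapamycin binding domain of human FRAP. The catalogue entry also lists a single C-terminal SV40 nuclear localisation signal, which is not separately annotated in the feature tables. Transcription is driven by the simian cytomegalovirus IE94 enhancer/promoter and terminated by an SV40 polyadenylation signal. An SP6 promoter lies between the CMV IE94 promoter and the coding sequence, so it could in principle support in vitro transcription, though the record lists SP6 and T3 only as sequencing primer sites. A Gateway attB1 site remains upstream of the insert, which was cloned between NcoI and XhoI.

The truncated Cas9 fragment lacks the rest of the nuclease and is not expected to work alone. FRB dimerises with FKBP in the presence of rapamycin, so the design implies pairing with a complementary C-terminal Cas9 fragment fused to FKBP for drug-inducible reassembly of the nuclease. The record does not name that partner construct. The two feature tables, from the depositor sequence and the repository's sequencing result, show the same features in the same order and differ only by a few nucleotides in length and in numbering offset.
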