Features (pLannotate 1.2.2; 17 found; start..end, strand, type, name):
     37..55      +  promoter       SP6 promoter: promoter for bacteriophage SP6 RNA polymerase
    110..134     +  protein_bind   attB1: mutant version of attB; recombination site for the Gateway® BP reaction BP Clonase™
    144..1862    +  CDS            Cas9 (fragment): Cas9 (Csn1) endonuclease from the Streptococcus pyogenes Type II CRISPR/Cas system generates RNA-guided double strand breaks in DNA
   1911..2189    +  CDS            FRB: FKBP-rapamycin binding domain of human FRAP
   2209..2226    -  promoter       T7 promoter (fragment): promoter for bacteriophage T7 RNA polymerase
   2231..2365    -  polyA_signal   SV40 poly(A) signal: SV40 polyadenylation signal
   2478..2496    -  promoter       T3 promoter: promoter for bacteriophage T3 RNA polymerase
   2541..2557    -  protein_bind   lac operator: The lac repressor binds to the lac operator to inhibit transcription in E. coli. This inhibition can be relieved by adding lactose or isopropyl-β-D-thiogalactopyranoside (IPTG). lac repressor encoded by lacI
   2565..2595    -  promoter       lac promoter: promoter for the E. coli lac operon
   2610..2631    -  protein_bind   CAP binding site: CAP binding activates transcription in the presence of cAMP. E. coli catabolite activator protein
   2644..2736    -  CDS            lacI (fragment): lac repressor; lacI; The lac repressor binds to the lac operator to inhibit transcription in E. coli. This inhibition can be relieved by adding lactose or isopropyl-β-D-thiogalactopyranoside (IPTG).
   2919..3507    -  rep_origin     ori: high-copy-number ColE1/pMB1/pBR322/pUC origin of replication
   3678..4538    -  CDS            AmpR: β-lactamase; bla; confers resistance to ampicillin, carbenicillin, and related antibiotics
   4539..4643    -  promoter       AmpR promoter: bla
   4696..5124    -  rep_origin     f1 ori (sequence partly withheld): f1 bacteriophage origin of replication; arrow indicates direction of (+) strand synthesis
   5129..5195    -  CDS            lacZα (fragment): LacZα fragment of β-galactosidase; lacZ fragment
   5198..2       +  promoter       CMV IE94 promoter (across the origin): enhancer/promoter region of simian cytomegalovirus major immediate early transcription unit IE94
>Addgene plasmid #107298 | pCSD_N-SpCas9-1-573-FRB-1xNLS | depositor full sequence | sequence record 202430 | pCSD_N-SpCas9-1-573-FRB-1xNLS sequence 6180 bps
ACCGCCATTCTGCCTGGGGACGTCGGAGCAAGCTTGATTTAGGTGACACTATAGAATACAAGCTACTTGT
TCTTTTTGCAGGATCCCATCGATTCGAATTCAAGGATCAACAAGTTTGTACAAAAAAGCAGGCTGGCGCC
ACCATGGACAAGAAGTACTCCATTGGGCTCGATATCGGTACCAACAGCGTCGGCTGGGCCGTCATTACGG
ACGAGTACAAGGTGCCGAGCAAAAAATTCAAAGTTCTGGGCAATACCGATCGCCACAGCATAAAGAAGAA
CCTCATTGGAGCCCTCCTGTTCGACTCCGGGGAGACGGCCGAAGCCACGCGGCTCAAAAGAACAGCACGG
CGCAGATATACCCGCAGAAAGAATCGGATCTGCTACCTGCAGGAGATCTTTAGTAATGAGATGGCTAAGG
TGGATGACTCTTTCTTCCATAGGCTGGAGGAGTCCTTTTTGGTGGAGGAGGATAAAAAGCACGAGCGCCA
CCCAATCTTTGGCAATATCGTGGACGAGGTGGCGTACCATGAAAAGTACCCAACCATATATCATCTGAGG
AAGAAGCTGGTAGACAGTACTGATAAGGCTGACTTGCGGTTGATCTATCTCGCGCTGGCGCACATGATCA
AATTTCGGGGACACTTCCTCATCGAGGGGGACCTGAACCCAGACAACAGCGATGTCGACAAACTCTTTAT
CCAACTGGTTCAGACTTACAATCAGCTTTTCGAGGAGAACCCGATCAACGCATCCGGCGTTGACGCCAAA
GCAATCCTGAGCGCTAGGCTGTCCAAATCCCGGCGGCTCGAAAACCTCATCGCACAGCTCCCTGGGGAGA
AGAAGAACGGCCTGTTTGGTAATCTTATCGCCCTGTCACTCGGGCTGACCCCCAACTTTAAATCTAACTT
CGACCTGGCCGAAGATGCCAAGCTGCAACTGAGCAAAGACACCTACGATGATGATCTCGACAATCTGCTG
GCCCAGATCGGCGACCAGTACGCAGACCTTTTTTTGGCGGCAAAGAACCTGTCAGACGCCATTCTGCTGA
GTGATATTCTGCGAGTGAACACGGAGATCACCAAAGCTCCGCTGAGCGCTAGTATGATCAAGCGCTATGA
TGAGCACCACCAAGACTTGACTTTGCTGAAGGCCCTTGTCAGACAGCAACTGCCTGAGAAGTACAAGGAA
ATTTTCTTCGATCAGTCTAAAAATGGCTACGCCGGATACATTGACGGCGGAGCAAGCCAGGAGGAATTTT
ACAAATTTATTAAGCCCATCTTGGAAAAAATGGACGGCACCGAGGAGCTGCTGGTAAAGCTGAACAGAGA
AGATCTGTTGCGCAAACAGCGCACTTTCGACAATGGAAGCATCCCCCACCAGATTCACCTGGGCGAACTG
CACGCTATCCTCAGGCGGCAAGAGGATTTCTACCCCTTTTTGAAAGATAACAGGGAAAAGATTGAGAAAA
TCCTCACATTTCGGATACCCTACTATGTAGGCCCCCTCGCTCGGGGAAATTCCAGATTCGCGTGGATGAC
TCGCAAATCAGAAGAGACCATCACTCCCTGGAACTTCGAGGAAGTCGTGGATAAGGGGGCCTCTGCCCAG
TCCTTCATCGAAAGGATGACTAACTTTGATAAAAATCTGCCTAACGAAAAGGTGCTTCCTAAACACTCTC
TGCTGTACGAGTACTTCACAGTTTATAACGAGCTCACCAAGGTCAAATACGTCACAGAAGGGATGAGAAA
GCCAGCATTCCTGTCTGGAGAGCAGAAGAAAGCTATCGTGGACCTCCTCTTCAAGACGAACCGGAAAGTT
ACCGTGAAACAGCTCAAAGAAGACTATTTCAAAAAGATTGAAGGCACCGGCGGGCCCAAGAAGAAGAGGA
AGGTAATCGGATCCTCCGGAATCCTCTGGCATGAGATGTGGCATGAAGGCCTGGAAGAGGCATCTCGTTT
GTACTTTGGGGAAAGGAACGTGAAAGGCATGTTTGAGGTGCTGGAGCCCTTGCATGCTATGATGGAACGG
GGCCCCCAGACTCTGAAGGAAACATCCTTTAATCAGGCCTATGGTCGAGATTTAATGGAGGCCCAAGAGT
GGTGCAGGAAGTACATGAAATCAGGGAATGTCAAGGACCTCACCCAAGCCTGGGACCTCTATTATCATGT
GTTCCGACGAATCTCAAAGCTCGAGTAATAATCTAGAACTATAGTGAGTCGTATTACGTAGATCCAGACA
TGATAAGATACATTGATGAGTTTGGACAAACCACAACTAGAATGCAGTGAAAAAAATGCTTTATTTGTGA
AATTTGTGATGCTATTGCTTTATTTGTAACCATTATAAGCTGCAATAAACAAGTTAACAACAACAATTGC
ATTCATTTTATGTTTCAGGTTCAGGGGGAGGTGTGGGAGGTTTTTTAATTCGCGGCCGCGGCGCCAATGC
ATTGGGCCCGGTACCCAGCTTTTGTTCCCTTTAGTGAGGGTTAATTGCGCGCTTGGCGTAATCATGGTCA
TAGCTGTTTCCTGTGTGAAATTGTTATCCGCTCACAATTCCACACAACATACGAGCCGGAAGCATAAAGT
GTAAAGCCTGGGGTGCCTAATGAGTGAGCTAACTCACATTAATTGCGTTGCGCTCACTGCCCGCTTTCCA
GTCGGGAAACCTGTCGTGCCAGCTGCATTAATGAATCGGCCAACGCGCGGGGAGAGGCGGTTTGCGTATT
GGGCGCTCTTCCGCTTCCTCGCTCACTGACTCGCTGCGCTCGGTCGTTCGGCTGCGGCGAGCGGTATCAG
CTCACTCAAAGGCGGTAATACGGTTATCCACAGAATCAGGGGATAACGCAGGAAAGAACATGTGAGCAAA
AGGCCAGCAAAAGGCCAGGAACCGTAAAAAGGCCGCGTTGCTGGCGTTTTTCCATAGGCTCCGCCCCCCT
GACGAGCATCACAAAAATCGACGCTCAAGTCAGAGGTGGCGAAACCCGACAGGACTATAAAGATACCAGG
CGTTTCCCCCTGGAAGCTCCCTCGTGCGCTCTCCTGTTCCGACCCTGCCGCTTACCGGATACCTGTCCGC
CTTTCTCCCTTCGGGAAGCGTGGCGCTTTCTCATAGCTCACGCTGTAGGTATCTCAGTTCGGTGTAGGTC
GTTCGCTCCAAGCTGGGCTGTGTGCACGAACCCCCCGTTCAGCCCGACCGCTGCGCCTTATCCGGTAACT
ATCGTCTTGAGTCCAACCCGGTAAGACACGACTTATCGCCACTGGCAGCAGCCACTGGTAACAGGATTAG
CAGAGCGAGGTATGTAGGCGGTGCTACAGAGTTCTTGAAGTGGTGGCCTAACTACGGCTACACTAGAAGG
ACAGTATTTGGTATCTGCGCTCTGCTGAAGCCAGTTACCTTCGGAAAAAGAGTTGGTAGCTCTTGATCCG
GCAAACAAACCACCGCTGGTAGCGGTGGTTTTTTTGTTTGCAAGCAGCAGATTACGCGCAGAAAAAAAGG
ATCTCAAGAAGATCCTTTGATCTTTTCTACGGGGTCTGACGCTCAGTGGAACGAAAACTCACGTTAAGGG
ATTTTGGTCATGAGATTATCAAAAAGGATCTTCACCTAGATCCTTTTAAATTAAAAATGAAGTTTTAAAT
CAATCTAAAGTATATATGAGTAAACTTGGTCTGACAGTTACCAATGCTTAATCAGTGAGGCACCTATCTC
AGCGATCTGTCTATTTCGTTCATCCATAGTTGCCTGACTCCCCGTCGTGTAGATAACTACGATACGGGAG
GGCTTACCATCTGGCCCCAGTGCTGCAATGATACCGCGAGACCCACGCTCACCGGCTCCAGATTTATCAG
CAATAAACCAGCCAGCCGGAAGGGCCGAGCGCAGAAGTGGTCCTGCAACTTTATCCGCCTCCATCCAGTC
TATTAATTGTTGCCGGGAAGCTAGAGTAAGTAGTTCGCCAGTTAATAGTTTGCGCAACGTTGTTGCCATT
GCTACAGGCATCGTGGTGTCACGCTCGTCGTTTGGTATGGCTTCATTCAGCTCCGGTTCCCAACGATCAA
GGCGAGTTACATGATCCCCCATGTTGTGCAAAAAAGCGGTTAGCTCCTTCGGTCCTCCGATCGTTGTCAG
AAGTAAGTTGGCCGCAGTGTTATCACTCATGGTTATGGCAGCACTGCATAATTCTCTTACTGTCATGCCA
TCCGTAAGATGCTTTTCTGTGACTGGTGAGTACTCAACCAAGTCATTCTGAGAATAGTGTATGCGGCGAC
CGAGTTGCTCTTGCCCGGCGTCAATACGGGATAATACCGCGCCACATAGCAGAACTTTAAAAGTGCTCAT
CATTGGAAAACGTTCTTCGGGGCGAAAACTCTCAAGGATCTTACCGCTGTTGAGATCCAGTTCGATGTAA
CCCACTCGTGCACCCAACTGATCTTCAGCATCTTTTACTTTCACCAGCGTTTCTGGGTGAGCAAAAACAG
GAAGGCAAAATGCCGCAAAAAAGGGAATAAGGGCGACACGGAAATGTTGAATACTCATACTCTTCCTTTT
TCAATATTATTGAAGCATTTATCAGGGTTATTGTCTCATGAGCGGATACATATTTGAATGTATTTAGAAA
AATAAACAAATAGGGGTTCCGCGCACATTTCCCCGAAAAGTGCCACCTAAATTGTAAGCGTTAATATTTT
GTTAAAATTCGCGTTAAATTTTTGTTAAATCAGCTCATTTTTTAACCAATAGGCCGAAATCGGCAAAATC
CCTTATAAATCAAAAGAATAGACCGAGATAGGGT
[37 nt withheld, positions 4795-4831]
AAAGAACGTGGACTCCAACGTCAAAGG
[49 nt withheld, positions 4859-4907]
T
[91 nt withheld, positions 4909-4999]
G
[124 nt withheld, positions 5001-5124]
CCCATTCGCCATTCAGGCTGCGCAACTGTTGGGAAGGGCGATCGGTGCGGGCCTCTTCGCTATTACGCCA
GTCGACCATAGCCAATTCAATATGGCGTATATGGACTCATGCCAATTCAATATGGTGGATCTGGACCTGT
GCCAATTCAATATGGCGTATATGGACTCGTGCCAATTCAATATGGTGGATCTGGACCCCAGCCAATTCAA
TATGGCGGACTTGGCACCATGCCAATTCAATATGGCGGACTTGGCACTGTGCCAACTGGGGAGGGGTCTA
CTTGGCACGGTGCCAAGTTTGAGGAGGGGTCTTGGCCCTGTGCCAAGTCCGCCATATTGAATTGGCATGG
TGCCAATAATGGCGGCCATATTGGCTATATGCCAGGATCAATATATAGGCAATATCCAATATGGCCCTAT
GCCAATATGGCTATTGGCCAGGTTCAATACTATGTATTGGCCCTATGCCATATAGTATTCCATATATGGG
TTTTCCTATTGACGTAGATAGCCCCTCCCAATGGGCGGTCCCATATACCATATATGGGGCTTCCTAATAC
CGCCCATAGCCACTCCCCCATTGACGTCAATGGTCTCTATATATGGTCTTTCCTATTGACGTCATATGGG
CGGTCCTATTGACGTATATGGCGCCTCCCCCATTGACGTCAATTACGGTAAATGGCCCGCCTGGCTCAAT
GCCCATTGACGTCAATAGGACCACCCACCATTGACGTCAATGGGATGGCTCATTGCCCATTCATATCCGT
TCTCACGCCCCCTATTGACGTCAATGACGGTAAATGGCCCACTTGGCAGTACATCAATATCTATTAATAG
TAACTTGGCAAGTACATTACTATTGGAAGGACGCCAGGGTACATTGGCAGTACTCCCATTGACGTCAATG
GCGGTAAATGGCCCGCGATGGCTGCCAAGTACATCCCCATTGACGTCAATGGGGAGGGGCAATGACGCAA
ATGGGCGTTCCATTGACGTAAATGGGCGGTAGGCGTGCCTAATGGGAGGTCTATATAAGCAATGCTCGTT
TAGGGA
