Features (pLannotate 1.2.2; 17 found; start..end, strand, type, name):
     27..45      +  promoter       SP6 promoter: promoter for bacteriophage SP6 RNA polymerase
    100..124     +  protein_bind   attB1: mutant version of attB; recombination site for the Gateway® BP reaction BP Clonase™
    134..1852    +  CDS            Cas9 (fragment): Cas9 (Csn1) endonuclease from the Streptococcus pyogenes Type II CRISPR/Cas system generates RNA-guided double strand breaks in DNA
   1901..2179    +  CDS            FRB: FKBP-rapamycin binding domain of human FRAP
   2199..2216    -  promoter       T7 promoter (fragment): promoter for bacteriophage T7 RNA polymerase
   2221..2355    -  polyA_signal   SV40 poly(A) signal: SV40 polyadenylation signal
   2468..2486    -  promoter       T3 promoter: promoter for bacteriophage T3 RNA polymerase
   2531..2547    -  protein_bind   lac operator: The lac repressor binds to the lac operator to inhibit transcription in E. coli. This inhibition can be relieved by adding lactose or isopropyl-β-D-thiogalactopyranoside (IPTG). lac repressor encoded by lacI
   2555..2585    -  promoter       lac promoter: promoter for the E. coli lac operon
   2600..2621    -  protein_bind   CAP binding site: CAP binding activates transcription in the presence of cAMP. E. coli catabolite activator protein
   2634..2726    -  CDS            lacI (fragment): lac repressor; lacI; The lac repressor binds to the lac operator to inhibit transcription in E. coli. This inhibition can be relieved by adding lactose or isopropyl-β-D-thiogalactopyranoside (IPTG).
   2909..3497    -  rep_origin     ori: high-copy-number ColE1/pMB1/pBR322/pUC origin of replication
   3668..4528    -  CDS            AmpR: β-lactamase; bla; confers resistance to ampicillin, carbenicillin, and related antibiotics
   4529..4633    -  promoter       AmpR promoter: bla
   4686..5114    -  rep_origin     f1 ori (sequence partly withheld): f1 bacteriophage origin of replication; arrow indicates direction of (+) strand synthesis
   5119..5185    -  CDS            lacZα (fragment): LacZα fragment of β-galactosidase; lacZ fragment
   5192..6169    +  promoter       CMV IE94 promoter: enhancer/promoter region of simian cytomegalovirus major immediate early transcription unit IE94
>Addgene plasmid #107298 | pCSD_N-SpCas9-1-573-FRB-1xNLS | addgene full sequence | sequence record 204614 | Addgene NGS Result
TGCCTGGGGACGTCGGAGCAAGCTTGATTTAGGTGACACTATAGAATACAAGCTACTTGTTCTTTTTGCA
GGATCCCATCGATTCGAATTCAAGGATCAACAAGTTTGTACAAAAAAGCAGGCTGGCGCCACCATGGACA
AGAAGTACTCCATTGGGCTCGATATCGGTACCAACAGCGTCGGCTGGGCCGTCATTACGGACGAGTACAA
GGTGCCGAGCAAAAAATTCAAAGTTCTGGGCAATACCGATCGCCACAGCATAAAGAAGAACCTCATTGGA
GCCCTCCTGTTCGACTCCGGGGAGACGGCCGAAGCCACGCGGCTCAAAAGAACAGCACGGCGCAGATATA
CCCGCAGAAAGAATCGGATCTGCTACCTGCAGGAGATCTTTAGTAATGAGATGGCTAAGGTGGATGACTC
TTTCTTCCATAGGCTGGAGGAGTCCTTTTTGGTGGAGGAGGATAAAAAGCACGAGCGCCACCCAATCTTT
GGCAATATCGTGGACGAGGTGGCGTACCATGAAAAGTACCCAACCATATATCATCTGAGGAAGAAGCTGG
TAGACAGTACTGATAAGGCTGACTTGCGGTTGATCTATCTCGCGCTGGCGCACATGATCAAATTTCGGGG
ACACTTCCTCATCGAGGGGGACCTGAACCCAGACAACAGCGATGTCGACAAACTCTTTATCCAACTGGTT
CAGACTTACAATCAGCTTTTCGAGGAGAACCCGATCAACGCATCCGGCGTTGACGCCAAAGCAATCCTGA
GCGCTAGGCTGTCCAAATCCCGGCGGCTCGAAAACCTCATCGCACAGCTCCCTGGGGAGAAGAAGAACGG
CCTGTTTGGTAATCTTATCGCCCTGTCACTCGGGCTGACCCCCAACTTTAAATCTAACTTCGACCTGGCC
GAAGATGCCAAGCTGCAACTGAGCAAAGACACCTACGATGATGATCTCGACAATCTGCTGGCCCAGATCG
GCGACCAGTACGCAGACCTTTTTTTGGCGGCAAAGAACCTGTCAGACGCCATTCTGCTGAGTGATATTCT
GCGAGTGAACACGGAGATCACCAAAGCTCCGCTGAGCGCTAGTATGATCAAGCGCTATGATGAGCACCAC
CAAGACTTGACTTTGCTGAAGGCCCTTGTCAGACAGCAACTGCCTGAGAAGTACAAGGAAATTTTCTTCG
ATCAGTCTAAAAATGGCTACGCCGGATACATTGACGGCGGAGCAAGCCAGGAGGAATTTTACAAATTTAT
TAAGCCCATCTTGGAAAAAATGGACGGCACCGAGGAGCTGCTGGTAAAGCTGAACAGAGAAGATCTGTTG
CGCAAACAGCGCACTTTCGACAATGGAAGCATCCCCCACCAGATTCACCTGGGCGAACTGCACGCTATCC
TCAGGCGGCAAGAGGATTTCTACCCCTTTTTGAAAGATAACAGGGAAAAGATTGAGAAAATCCTCACATT
TCGGATACCCTACTATGTAGGCCCCCTCGCTCGGGGAAATTCCAGATTCGCGTGGATGACTCGCAAATCA
GAAGAGACCATCACTCCCTGGAACTTCGAGGAAGTCGTGGATAAGGGGGCCTCTGCCCAGTCCTTCATCG
AAAGGATGACTAACTTTGATAAAAATCTGCCTAACGAAAAGGTGCTTCCTAAACACTCTCTGCTGTACGA
GTACTTCACAGTTTATAACGAGCTCACCAAGGTCAAATACGTCACAGAAGGGATGAGAAAGCCAGCATTC
CTGTCTGGAGAGCAGAAGAAAGCTATCGTGGACCTCCTCTTCAAGACGAACCGGAAAGTTACCGTGAAAC
AGCTCAAAGAAGACTATTTCAAAAAGATTGAAGGCACCGGCGGGCCCAAGAAGAAGAGGAAGGTAATCGG
ATCCTCCGGAATCCTCTGGCATGAGATGTGGCATGAAGGCCTGGAAGAGGCATCTCGTTTGTACTTTGGG
GAAAGGAACGTGAAAGGCATGTTTGAGGTGCTGGAGCCCTTGCATGCTATGATGGAACGGGGCCCCCAGA
CTCTGAAGGAAACATCCTTTAATCAGGCCTATGGTCGAGATTTAATGGAGGCCCAAGAGTGGTGCAGGAA
GTACATGAAATCAGGGAATGTCAAGGACCTCACCCAAGCCTGGGACCTCTATTATCATGTGTTCCGACGA
ATCTCAAAGCTCGAGTAATAATCTAGAACTATAGTGAGTCGTATTACGTAGATCCAGACATGATAAGATA
CATTGATGAGTTTGGACAAACCACAACTAGAATGCAGTGAAAAAAATGCTTTATTTGTGAAATTTGTGAT
GCTATTGCTTTATTTGTAACCATTATAAGCTGCAATAAACAAGTTAACAACAACAATTGCATTCATTTTA
TGTTTCAGGTTCAGGGGGAGGTGTGGGAGGTTTTTTAATTCGCGGCCGCGGCGCCAATGCATTGGGCCCG
GTACCCAGCTTTTGTTCCCTTTAGTGAGGGTTAATTGCGCGCTTGGCGTAATCATGGTCATAGCTGTTTC
CTGTGTGAAATTGTTATCCGCTCACAATTCCACACAACATACGAGCCGGGAGCATAAAGTGTAAAGCCTG
GGGTGCCTAATGAGTGAGCTAACTCACATTAATTGCGTTGCGCTCACTGCCCGCTTTCCAGTCGGGAAAC
CTGTCGTGCCAGCTGCATTAATGAATCGGCCAACGCGCGGGGAGAGGCGGTTTGCGTATTGGGCGCTCTT
CCGCTTCCTCGCTCACTGACTCGCTGCGCTCGGTCGTTCGGCTGCGGCGAGCGGTATCAGCTCACTCAAA
GGCGGTAATACGGTTATCCACAGAATCAGGGGATAACGCAGGAAAGAACATGTGAGCAAAAGGCCAGCAA
AAGGCCAGGAACCGTAAAAAGGCCGCGTTGCTGGCGTTTTTCCATAGGCTCCGCCCCCCTGACGAGCATC
ACAAAAATCGACGCTCAAGTCAGAGGTGGCGAAACCCGACAGGACTATAAAGATACCAGGCGTTTCCCCC
TGGAAGCTCCCTCGTGCGCTCTCCTGTTCCGACCCTGCCGCTTACCGGATACCTGTCCGCCTTTCTCCCT
TCGGGAAGCGTGGCGCTTTCTCATAGCTCACGCTGTAGGTATCTCAGTTCGGTGTAGGTCGTTCGCTCCA
AGCTGGGCTGTGTGCACGAACCCCCCGTTCAGCCCGACCGCTGCGCCTTATCCGGTAACTATCGTCTTGA
GTCCAACCCGGTAAGACACGACTTATCGCCACTGGCAGCAGCCACTGGTAACAGGATTAGCAGAGCGAGG
TATGTAGGCGGTGCTACAGAGTTCTTGAAGTGGTGGCCTAACTACGGCTACACTAGAAGAACAGTATTTG
GTATCTGCGCTCTGCTGAAGCCAGTTACCTTCGGAAAAAGAGTTGGTAGCTCTTGATCCGGCAAACAAAC
CACCGCTGGTAGCGGTGGTTTTTTTGTTTGCAAGCAGCAGATTACGCGCAGAAAAAAAGGATCTCAAGAA
GATCCTTTGATCTTTTCTACGGGGTCTGACGCTCAGTGGAACGAAAACTCACGTTAAGGGATTTTGGTCA
TGAGATTATCAAAAAGGATCTTCACCTAGATCCTTTTAAATTAAAAATGAAGTTTTAAATCAATCTAAAG
TATATATGAGTAAACTTGGTCTGACAGTTACCAATGCTTAATCAGTGAGGCACCTATCTCAGCGATCTGT
CTATTTCGTTCATCCATAGTTGCCTGACTCCCCGTCGTGTAGATAACTACGATACGGGAGGGCTTACCAT
CTGGCCCCAGTGCTGCAATGATACCGCGAGACCCACGCTCACCGGCTCCAGATTTATCAGCAATAAACCA
GCCAGCCGGAAGGGCCGAGCGCAGAAGTGGTCCTGCAACTTTATCCGCCTCCATCCAGTCTATTAATTGT
TGCCGGGAAGCTAGAGTAAGTAGTTCGCCAGTTAATAGTTTGCGCAACGTTGTTGCCATTGCTACAGGCA
TCGTGGTGTCACGCTCGTCGTTTGGTATGGCTTCATTCAGCTCCGGTTCCCAACGATCAAGGCGAGTTAC
ATGATCCCCCATGTTGTGCAAAAAAGCGGTTAGCTCCTTCGGTCCTCCGATCGTTGTCAGAAGTAAGTTG
GCCGCAGTGTTATCACTCATGGTTATGGCAGCACTGCATAATTCTCTTACTGTCATGCCATCCGTAAGAT
GCTTTTCTGTGACTGGTGAGTACTCAACCAAGTCATTCTGAGAATAGTGTATGCGGCGACCGAGTTGCTC
TTGCCCGGCGTCAATACGGGATAATACCGCGCCACATAGCAGAACTTTAAAAGTGCTCATCATTGGAAAA
CGTTCTTCGGGGCGAAAACTCTCAAGGATCTTACCGCTGTTGAGATCCAGTTCGATGTAACCCACTCGTG
CACCCAACTGATCTTCAGCATCTTTTACTTTCACCAGCGTTTCTGGGTGAGCAAAAACAGGAAGGCAAAA
TGCCGCAAAAAAGGGAATAAGGGCGACACGGAAATGTTGAATACTCATACTCTTCCTTTTTCAATATTAT
TGAAGCATTTATCAGGGTTATTGTCTCATGAGCGGATACATATTTGAATGTATTTAGAAAAATAAACAAA
TAGGGGTTCCGCGCACATTTCCCCGAAAAGTGCCACCTAAATTGTAAGCGTTAATATTTTGTTAAAATTC
GCGTTAAATTTTTGTTAAATCAGCTCATTTTTTAACCAATAGGCCGAAATCGGCAAAATCCCTTATAAAT
CAAAAGAATAGACCGAGATAGGGT
[37 nt withheld, positions 4785-4821]
AAAGAACGTGGACTCCAACGTCAAAGG
[49 nt withheld, positions 4849-4897]
T
[91 nt withheld, positions 4899-4989]
G
[124 nt withheld, positions 4991-5114]
CCCATTCGCCATTCAGGCTGCGCAACTGTTGGGAAGGGCGATCGGTGCGGGCCTCTTCGCTATTACGCCA
GTCGACCGCCAATTCAATATGGCGTATATGGACTCATGCCAATTCAATATGGTGGATCTGGACCTGTGCC
AATTCAATATGGCGTATATGGACTCGTGCCAATTCAATATGGTGGATCTGGACCCCAGCCAATTCAATAT
GGCGGACTTGGCACCATGCCAATTCAATATGGCGGACCTGGCACTGTGCCAACTGGGGAGGGGTCTACTT
GGCACGGTGCCAAGTTTGAGGAGGGGTCTTGGCCCTGTGCCAAGTCCGCCATATTGAATTGGCATGGTGC
CAATAATGGCGGCCATATTGGCTATATGCCAGGATCAATATATAGGCAATATCCAATATGGCCCTATGCC
AATATGGCTATTGGCCAGGTTCAATACTATGTATTGGCCCTATGCCATATAGTATTCCATATATGGGTTT
TCCTATTGACGTAGATAGCCCCTCCCAATGGGCGGTCCCATATACCATATATGGGGCTTCCTAATACCGC
CCATAGCCACTCCCCCATTGACGTCAATGGTCTCTATATATGGTCTTTCCTATTGACGTCATATGGGCGG
TCCTATTGACGTATATGGCGCCTCCCCCATTGACGTCAATTACGGTAAATGGCCCGCCTGGCTCAATGCC
CATTGACGTCAATAGGACCACCCACCATTGACGTCAATGGGATGGCTCATTGCCCATTCATATCCGTTCT
CACGCCCCCTATTGACGTCAATGACGGTAAATGGCCCACTTGGCAGTACATCAATATCTATTAATAGTAA
CTTGGCAAGTACATTACTATTGGAAGTACGCCAGGGTACATTGGCAGTACTCCCATTGACGTCAATGGCG
GTAAATGGCCCGCGATGGCTGCCAAGTACATCCCCATTGACGTCAATGGGGAGGGGCAATGACGCAAATG
GGCGTTCCATTGACGTAAATGGGCGGTAGGCGTGCCTAATGGGAGGTCTATATAAGCAATGCTCGTTTAG
GGAACCGCCATTC
